>Addgene plasmid #82979 | pDONR223_GTPBP8_WT_V5 | addgene full sequence | sequence record 162787 | Addgene NGS result
GCTGATATCCCCTATAGTGAGTCGTATTACATGGTCATAGCTGTTTCCTGGCAGCTCTGGCCCGTGTCTC
AAAATCTCTGATGTTACATTGCACAAGATAAAAATATATCATCATGCCTCCTCTAGACCAGCCAGGACAG
AAATGCCTCGACTTCGCTGCTACCCAAGGTTGCCGGGTGACGCACACCGTGGAAACGGATGAAGGCACGA
ACCCAGTGGACATAAGCCTGTTCGGTTCGTAAGCTGTAATGCAAGTAGCGTATGCGCTCACGCAACTGGT
CCAGAACCTTGACCGAACGCAGCGGTGGTAACGGCGCAGTGGCGGTTTTCATGGCTTGTTATGACTGTTT
TTTTGGGGTACAGTCTATGCCTCGGGCATCCAAGCAGCAAGCGCGTTACGCCGTGGGTCGATGTTTGATG
TTATGGAGCAGCAACGATGTTACGCAGCAGGGCAGTCGCCCTAAAACAAAGTTAAACATTATGAGGGAAG
CGGTGATCGCCGAAGTATCGACTCAACTATCAGAGGTAGTTGGCGTCATCGAGCGCCATCTCGAACCGAC
GTTGCTGGCCGTACATTTGTACGGCTCCGCAGTGGATGGCGGCCTGAAGCCACACAGTGATATTGATTTG
CTGGTTACGGTGACCGTAAGGCTTGATGAAACAACGCGGCGAGCTTTGATCAACGACCTTTTGGAAACTT
CGGCTTCCCCTGGAGAGAGCGAGATTCTCCGCGCTGTAGAAGTCACCATTGTTGTGCACGACGACATCAT
TCCGTGGCGTTATCCAGCTAAGCGCGAACTGCAATTTGGAGAATGGCAGCGCAATGACATTCTTGCAGGT
ATCTTCGAGCCAGCCACGATCGACATTGATCTGGCTATCTTGCTGACAAAAGCAAGAGAACATAGCGTTG
CCTTGGTAGGTCCAGCGGCGGAGGAACTCTTTGATCCGGTTCCTGAACAGGATCTATTTGAGGCGCTAAA
TGAAACCTTAACGCTATGGAACTCGCCGCCCGACTGGGCTGGCGATGAGCGAAATGTAGTGCTTACGTTG
TCCCGCATTTGGTACAGCGCAGTAACCGGCAAAATCGCGCCGAAGGATGTCGCTGCCGACTGGGCAATGG
AGCGCCTGCCGGCCCAGTATCAGCCCGTCATACTTGAAGCTAGACAGGCTTATCTTGGACAAGAAGAAGA
TCGCTTGGCCTCGCGCGCAGATCAGTTGGAAGAATTTGTCCACTACGTGAAAGGCGAGATCACCAAGGTA
GTCGGCAAATAACCCTCGAGCCACCCATGACCAAAATCCCTTAACGTGAGTTACGCGTCGTTCCACTGAG
CGTCAGACCCCGTAGAAAAGATCAAAGGATCTTCTTGAGATCCTTTTTTTCTGCGCGTAATCTGCTGCTT
GCAAACAAAAAAACCACCGCTACCAGCGGTGGTTTGTTTGCCGGATCAAGAGCTACCAACTCTTTTTCCG
AAGGTAACTGGCTTCAGCAGAGCGCAGATACCAAATACTGTTCTTCTAGTGTAGCCGTAGTTAGGCCACC
ACTTCAAGAACTCTGTAGCACCGCCTACATACCTCGCTCTGCTAATCCTGTTACCAGTGGCTGCTGCCAG
TGGCGATAAGTCGTGTCTTACCGGGTTGGACTCAAGACGATAGTTACCGGATAAGGCGCAGCGGTCGGGC
TGAACGGGGGGTTCGTGCACACAGCCCAGCTTGGAGCGAACGACCTACACCGAACTGAGATACCTACAGC
GTGAGCTATGAGAAAGCGCCACGCTTCCCGAAGGGAGAAAGGCGGACAGGTATCCGGTAAGCGGCAGGGT
CGGAACAGGAGAGCGCACGAGGGAGCTTCCAGGGGGAAACGCCTGGTATCTTTATAGTCCTGTCGGGTTT
CGCCACCTCTGACTTGAGCGTCGATTTTTGTGATGCTCGTCAGGGGGGCGGAGCCTATGGAAAAACGCCA
GCAACGCGGCCTTTTTACGGTTCCTGGCCTTTTGCTGGCCTTTTGCTCACATGTTCTTTCCTGCGTTATC
CCCTGATTCTGTGGATAACCGTATTACCGCCTTTGAGTGAGCTGATACCGCTCGCCGCAGCCGAACGACC
GAGCGCAGCGAGTCAGTGAGCGAGGAAGCGGAAGAGCGCCCAATACGCAAACCGCCTCTCCCCGCGCGTT
GGCCGATTCATTAATGCAGCTGGCACGACAGGTTTCCCGACTGGAAAGCGGGCAGTGAGCGCAACGCAAT
TAATACGCGTACCGCTAGCCAGGAAGAGTTTGTAGAAACGCAAAAAGGCCATCCGTCAGGATGGCCTTCT
GCTTAGTTTGATGCCTGGCAGTTTATGGCGGGCGTCCTGCCCGCCACCCTCCGGGCCGTTGCTTCACAAC
GTTCAAATCCGCTCCCGGCGGATTTGTCCTACTCAGGAGAGCGTTCACCGACAAACAACAGATAAAACGA
AAGGCCCAGTCTTCCGACTGAGCCTTTCGTTTTATTTGATGCCTGGCAGTTCCCTACTCTCGCGTTAACG
CTAGCATGGATGTTTTCCCAGTCACGACGTTGTAAAACGACGGCCAGTCTTAAGCTCGGGCCCCAAATAA
TGATTTTATTTTGACTGATAGTGACCTGTTCGTTGCAACAAATTGATGAGCAATGCTTTTTTATAATGCC
AACTTTGTACAAAAAAGTTGGCATGGCGGCGCCCGGGCTGCGGCTGGGAGCGGGAAGACTCTTTGAAATG
CCTGCGGTGCTAGAGCGACTGAGCCGCTATAATAGCACGTCCCAAGCTTTTGCTGAGGTGCTGCGGCTGC
CGAAGCAGCAGCTGAGGAAGCTGCTGTACCCGCTGCAGGAAGTAGAGCGGTTCCTCGCCCCCTACGGGAG
GCAAGACCTTCACCTGCGTATCTTTGACCCAAGCCCGGAGGACATAGCCAGGGCGGACAACATCTTCACG
GCCACTGAACGGAACCGCATCGACTACGTCAGCTCCGCCGTCCGTATCGACCACGCCCCGGACCTTCCGC
GGCCAGAGGTGTGTTTTATAGGCAGAAGCAATGTTGGAAAATCATCTCTAATCAAGGCTTTATTTTCACT
GGCCCCTGAGGTTGAAGTCAGAGTCTCCAAAAAACCAGGACACACAAAGAAAATGAATTTTTTCAAAGTT
GGAAAACATTTTACAGTGGTGGACATGCCAGGTTATGGCTTTAGAGCACCTGAAGATTTTGTTGACATGG
TAGAGACCTATCTAAAAGAACGAAGGAACTTGAAGAGAACATTTTTATTAGTGGATAGCGTTGTTGGAAT
TCAAAAAACAGACAATATTGCCATAGAAATGTGTGAAGAATTTGCATTACCTTATGTGATTGTATTAACA
AAAATTGACAAATCTTCCAAGGGACATCTTTTAAAACAAGTGCTTCAGATCCAGAAATTTGTTAACATGA
AAACTCAAGGATGTTTTCCTCAGTTGTTTCCTGTAAGTGCTGTGACCTTTTCTGGAATCCACCTGTTGAG
ATGCTTTATAGCCAGTGTAACAGGAAGTCTTGACTACCCAACTTTCTTGTACAAAGTTGGCATTATAAGA
AAGCATTGCTTATCAATTTGTTGCAACGAACAGGTCACTATCAGTCAAAATAAAATCATTATTTGCCATC
CA
Features (pLannotate 1.2.2; 12 found; start..end, strand, type, name):
     11..29      -  promoter       T7 promoter: promoter for bacteriophage T7 RNA polymerase
    219..242     +  promoter       Pc promoter (fragment): intI1 (promoter lies within the coding sequence); class 1 integron promoter
    418..474     +  CDS            GmR (fragment): gentamycin acetyltransferase; aacC1; confers resistance to gentamycin
    481..1272    +  CDS            SmR: aminoglycoside adenylyltransferase (Murphy, 1985); aadA; confers resistance to spectinomycin and streptomycin
   1365..1953    +  rep_origin     ori: high-copy-number ColE1/pMB1/pBR322/pUC origin of replication
   2136..2228    +  CDS            lacI (fragment): lac repressor; lacI; The lac repressor binds to the lac operator to inhibit transcription in E. coli. This inhibition can be relieved by adding lactose or isopropyl-β-D-thiogalactopyranoside (IPTG).
   2283..2310    -  terminator     rrnB T2 terminator: transcription terminator T2 from the E. coli rrnB gene
   2442..2485    +  terminator     rrnB T1 terminator: Escherichia coli rrnB; transcription terminator T1 from the E. coli rrnB gene
   2532..2568    -  CDS            lacZα (fragment): LacZα fragment of β-galactosidase; lacZ fragment
   2585..2680    +  protein_bind   attL3: mutant version of attL; recombination site for the Gateway® LR reaction LR Clonase™
   2683..3534    +  CDS            GTPBP8: GTPB8_HUMAN - Experimental evidence at protein level: Swiss-Prot protein existence level 1. From Homo sapiens (Human).
   3536..3635    -  protein_bind   attL2: mutant version of attL; recombination site for the Gateway® LR reaction LR Clonase™
