[The description below was written by a language model from this plasmid's Addgene catalogue record and pLannotate feature annotations shown in this document.]
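Description:
pDONR223_GTPBP8_WT_V5 is a Gateway entry clone built on the Invitrogen pDONR223 backbone and carrying the wild-type human GTPBP8 open reading frame (reference transcript NM_014170, also known as HSPC135). The sequenced plasmid is about 3.6 kb. It is maintained in E. coli through a high-copy ColE1/pUC-type origin and selected with spectinomycin via the aadA aminoglycoside adenylyltransferase gene (SmR). Short fragments of a class 1 integron Pc promoter and a gentamicin acetyltransferase gene lie just upstream of aadA and look like remnants of the resistance cassette's origin. Small lacI and lacZα fragments are likewise non-functional backbone leftovers. rrnB T1 and T2 terminators sit upstream of the cloning region, where they insulate the insert from read-through transcription.

The GTPBP8 coding sequence is flanked by two attL recombination sites, annotated by the software as attL3 and attL2. These allow an LR Clonase reaction to move the ORF into any compatible attR destination vector. The entry clone has no promoter driving the insert, so expression depends entirely on the destination vector; the only promoter annotated nearby is a T7 promoter in the backbone, on the reverse strand beyond the attL2 site. The depositor notes that the ORF is in the "open" configuration, with no stop codon immediately after the insert, which permits in-frame C-terminal fusions. No V5 tag appears in the feature table, so the "V5" in the name presumably refers to a tag supplied by the destination vector after transfer. The plasmid belongs to the Target Accelerator Plasmid Collection and was used as an overexpression control for gene expression analysis in high-throughput phenotyping of lung cancer somatic mutations.
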