Addgene plasmid #82979: pDONR223_GTPBP8_WT_V5
Purpose: Gateway Donor vector containing GTPBP8, used as an over expression control for gene expression analysis. Part of the Target Accelerator Plasmid Collection.
Depositing lab: Jesse Boehm & Matthew Meyerson & David Root. Depositing organization: Broad Institute. Publication: High-throughput Phenotyping of Lung Cancer Somatic Mutations. Berger AH, Brooks AN, Wu X, Shrestha Y, Chouinard C, Piccioni F, Bagul M, Kamburov A, Imielinski M, Hogstrom L, Zhu C, Yang X, Pantel S, Sakai R, Watson J, Kaplan N, Campbell JD, Singh S, Root DE, Narayan R, Natoli T, Lahr DL, Tirosh I, Tamayo P, Getz G, Wong B, Doench J, Subramanian A, Golub TR, Meyerson M, Boehm JS. Cancer Cell. 2016 Aug 8;30(2):214-28. doi: 10.1016/j.ccell.2016.06.022. Epub 2016 Jul 28. PubMed 27478040.
Backbone
  Vector backbone: pDONR223
  Backbone manufacturer: Invitrogen
  Vector type: Gateway Entry vector
Growth in bacteria
  Bacterial resistance: Spectinomycin, 50 μg/mL
  Growth temperature: 37°C
  Growth strain: DH5alpha
  Copy number: High Copy
Gene/Insert
  Gene/Insert name: GTPBP8 (alt name: NM_014170)
  Species: H. sapiens (human)
  Entrez Gene: GTPBP8 (a.k.a. HSPC135)
  Promoter: None
  Cloning method: Gateway Cloning
  Sequencing primers: 5′ M13pUC-fwd; 3′ M13-Rev
Terms and licenses: Academic/Nonprofit Terms; Industry Terms: Not Available to Industry
Depositor comments: Open state: NO stop codon immediately follows insert
How to cite: pDONR223_GTPBP8_WT_V5 was a gift from Jesse Boehm & Matthew Meyerson & David Root (Addgene plasmid # 82979 ; http://n2t.net/addgene:82979 ; RRID:Addgene_82979)
