>Addgene plasmid #82979 | pDONR223_GTPBP8_WT_V5 | depositor partial sequence | sequence record 157705 | Insert sequence
ATGGCGGCGCCCGGGCTGCGGCTGGGAGCGGGAAGACTCTTTGAAATGCCTGCGGTGCTAGAGCGACTGA
GCCGCTATAATAGCACGTCCCAAGCTTTTGCTGAGGTGCTGCGGCTGCCGAAGCAGCAGCTGAGGAAGCT
GCTGTACCCGCTGCAGGAAGTAGAGCGGTTCCTCGCCCCCTACGGGAGGCAAGACCTTCACCTGCGTATC
TTTGACCCAAGCCCGGAGGACATAGCCAGGGCGGACAACATCTTCACGGCCACTGAACGGAACCGCATCG
ACTACGTCAGCTCCGCCGTCCGTATCGACCACGCCCCGGACCTTCCGCGGCCAGAGGTGTGTTTTATAGG
CAGAAGCAATGTTGGAAAATCATCTCTAATCAAGGCTTTATTTTCACTGGCCCCTGAGGTTGAAGTCAGA
GTCTCCAAAAAACCAGGACACACAAAGAAAATGAATTTTTTCAAAGTTGGAAAACATTTTACAGTGGTGG
ACATGCCAGGTTATGGCTTTAGAGCACCTGAAGATTTTGTTGACATGGTAGAGACCTATCTAAAAGAACG
AAGGAACTTGAAGAGAACATTTTTATTAGTGGATAGCGTTGTTGGAATTCAAAAAACAGACAATATTGCC
ATAGAAATGTGTGAAGAATTTGCATTACCTTATGTGATTGTATTAACAAAAATTGACAAATCTTCCAAGG
GACATCTTTTAAAACAAGTGCTTCAGATCCAGAAATTTGTTAACATGAAAACTCAAGGATGTTTTCCTCA
GTTGTTTCCTGTAAGTGCTGTGACCTTTTCTGGAATCCACCTGTTGAGATGCTTTATAGCCAGTGTAACA
GGAAGTCTTGACTAA
